Addgene plasmid #23873: pDONR223-ACVRL1
Depositing lab: William Hahn & David Root. Depositing organization: Dana-Farber Cancer Institute. Publication: COT drives resistance to RAF inhibition through MAP kinase pathway reactivation. Johannessen CM, Boehm JS, Kim SY, Thomas SR, Wardwell L, Johnson LA, Emery CM, Stransky N, Cogdill AP, Barretina J, Caponigro G, Hieronymus H, Murray RR, Salehi-Ashtiani K, Hill DE, Vidal M, Zhao JJ, Yang X, Alkan O, Kim S, Harris JL, Wilson CJ, Myer VE, Finan PM, Root DE, Roberts TM, Golub T, Flaherty KT, Dummer R, Weber BL, Sellers WR, Schlegel R, Wargo JA, Hahn WC, Garraway LA. Nature. 2010 Dec 16;468(7326):968-72. doi: 10.1038/nature09627 PubMed 21107320.
Backbone
  Vector backbone: pDONR223
  Backbone manufacturer: Invitrogen
  Backbone size w/o insert (bp): 5005
  Vector type: Gateway Donor vector
Growth in bacteria
  Bacterial resistance: Spectinomycin, 50 μg/mL
  Growth temperature: 37°C
  Growth strain: DH5alpha
  Copy number: High Copy
Gene/Insert
  Gene/Insert name: ACVRL1 (alt name: activin A receptor type II-like 1)
  Species: H. sapiens (human)
  Insert size (bp): 1512
  Entrez Gene: ACVRL1 (a.k.a. ACVRLK1, ALK-1, ALK1, HHT, HHT2, ORW2, SKR3, TSR-I)
  Cloning method: Gateway Cloning
  Sequencing primers: 5′ M13pUC-fwd; 3′ M13rev
Terms and licenses: Academic/Nonprofit Terms; Industry Terms: Not Available to Industry
Depositor comments: The ORF has no Stop codon. This design enables easy recombination into a destination vector to add an epitope tag of choice and Stop codon to the ORF. Do NOT use this plasmid directly for transfections. A set of 4 custom lentiviral vectors is available ( pLX301 (http://www.addgene.org/25895/) , pLX302 (http://www.addgene.org/25896/) , pLX303 (http://www.addgene.org/25897/) , pLX304 (http://www.addgene.org/25890/) ) to be used to express these ORFs in mammalian cells. These plasmids are not included in the kit and must be ordered separately.
How to cite: pDONR223-ACVRL1 was a gift from William Hahn & David Root (Addgene plasmid # 23873 ; http://n2t.net/addgene:23873 ; RRID:Addgene_23873)
