[The description below was written by a language model from this plasmid's Addgene catalogue record.]
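Description:
pDONR223-ACVRL1 is a Gateway entry clone built on the Invitrogen pDONR223 donor backbone (about 5 kb without insert) and carrying the human ACVRL1 open reading frame, recorded as a 1512 bp insert. ACVRL1, also known as ALK1 or activin A receptor type II-like 1, encodes a receptor serine/threonine kinase of the TGF-β receptor family. The plasmid is maintained in E. coli as a high-copy plasmid under spectinomycin selection. No feature table is provided, so the origin of replication and the exact recombination sites are not itemised. As a product of Gateway cloning into a donor vector, the ORF would be expected to sit between att recombination sites, with M13 forward and reverse primer sites flanking the insert for sequence verification.

The ORF was deliberately cloned without a stop codon. This "open" format allows it to be recombined into a destination vector that supplies a C-terminal epitope tag of choice together with the stop codon. The entry clone is not described as having a promoter for expression in mammalian cells, and the depositors state that it should not be transfected directly; it serves purely as a shuttle and archival source of the coding sequence. For expression in mammalian cells, the depositors point to a companion set of four lentiviral Gateway destination vectors (pLX301 to pLX304), which are supplied separately. The clone belongs to a kit of ORFs, and its associated publication concerns resistance to RAF inhibition arising through reactivation of the MAP kinase pathway.
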