>Addgene plasmid #23873 | pDONR223-ACVRL1 | depositor partial sequence | sequence record 11036 | Author sequence
ATGACCTTGGGCTCCCCCAGGAAAGGCCTTCTGATGCTGCTGATGGCCTTGGTGACCCAGGGAGACCCTG
TGAAGCCGTCTCGGGGCCCGCTGGTGACCTGCACGTGTGAGAGCCCACATTGCAAGGGGCCTACCTGCCG
GGGGGCCTGGTGCACAGTAGTGCTGGTGCGGGAGGAGGGGAGGCACCCCCAGGAACATCGGGGCTGCGGG
AACTTGCACAGGGAGCTCTGCAGGGGGCGCCCCACCGAGTTCGTCAACCACTACTGCTGCGACAGCCACC
TCTGCAACCACAACGTGTCCCTGGTGCTGGAGGCCACCCAACCTCCTTCGGAGCAGCCGGGAACAGATGG
CCAGCTGGCCCTGATCCTGGGCCCCGTGCTGGCCTTGCTGGCCCTGGTGGCCCTGGGTGTCCTGGGCCTG
TGGCATGTCCGACGGAGGCAGGAGAAGCAGCGTGGCCTGCACAGCGAGCTGGGAGAGTCCAGTCTCATCC
TGAAAGCATCTGAGCAGGGCGACAGCATGTTGGGGGACCTCCTGGACAGTGACTGCACCACAGGGAGTGG
CTCAGGGCTCCCCTTCCTGGTGCAGAGGACAGTGGCACGGCAGGTTGCCTTGGTGGAGTGTGTGGGAAAA
GGCCGCTATGGCGAAGTGTGGCGGGGCTTGTGGCACGGTGAGAGTGTGGCCGTCAAGATCTTCTCCTCGA
GGGATGAACAGTCCTGGTTCCGGGAGACTGAGATCTATAACACAGTGTTGCTCAGACACGACAACATCCT
AGGCTTCATCGCCTCAGACATGACCTCCCGCAACTCGAGCACGCAGCTGTGGCTCATCACGCACTACCAC
GAGCACGGCTCCCTCTACGACTTTCTGCAGAGACAGACGCTGGAGCCCCATCTGGCTCTGAGGCTAGCTG
TGTCCGCGGCATGCGGCCTGGCGCACCTGCACGTGGAGATCTTCGGTACACAGGGCAAACCAGCCATTGC
CCACCGCGACTTCAAGAGCCGCAATGTGCTGGTCAAGAGCAACCTGCAGTGTTGCATCGCCGACCTGGGC
CTGGCTGTGATGCACTCACAGGGCAGCGATTACCTGGACATCGGCAACAACCCGAGAGTGGGCACCAAGC
GGTACATGGCACCCGAGGTGCTGGACGAGCAGATCCGCACGGACTGCTTTGAGTCCTACAAGTGGACTGA
CATCTGGGCCTTTGGCCTGGTGCTGTGGGAGATTGCCCGCCGGACCATCGTGAATGGCATCGTGGAGGAC
TATAGACCACCCTTCTATGATGTGGTGCCCAATGACCCCAGCTTTGAGGACATGAAGAAGGTGGTGTGTG
TGGATCAGCAGACCCCCACCATCCCTAACCGGCTGGCTGCAGACCCGGTCCTCTCAGGCCTAGCTCAGAT
GATGCGGGAGTGCTGGTACCCAAACCCCTCTGCCCGACTCACCGCGCTGCGGATCAAGAAGACACTACAA
AAAATTAGCAACAGTCCAGAGAAGCCTAAAGTGATTCAATAG
