>Addgene plasmid #23873 | pDONR223-ACVRL1 | addgene partial sequence | sequence record 29649 | 23873 with M13pUC-fwd
TAGCTCGGGCCCAATAATGATTTTATTTTGACTGATAGTGACCTGTTCGTTGCAACAAATTGATGAGCAA
TGCTTTTTTATAATGCCAACTTTGTACAAAAAAGTTGGCATGACCTTGGGCTCCCCCAGGAAAGGCCTTC
TGATGCTGCTGATGGCCTTGGTGACCCAGGGAGACCCTGTGAAGCCGTCTCGGGGCCCGCTGGTGACCTG
CACGTGTGAGAGCCCACATTGCAAGGGGCCTACCTGCCGGGGGGCCTGGTGCACAGTAGTGCTGGTGCGG
GAGGAGGGGAGGCACCCCCAGGAACATCGGGGCTGCGGGAACTTGCACAGGGAGCTCTGCAGGGGGCGCC
CCACCGAGTTCGTCAACCACTACTGCTGCGACAGCCACCTCTGCAACCACAACGTGTCCCTGGTGCTGGA
GGCCACCCAACCTCCTTCGGAGCAGCCGGGAACAGATGGCCAGCTGGCCCTGATCCTGGGCCCCGTGCTG
GCCTTGCTGGCCCTGGTGGCCCTGGGTGTCCTGGGCCTGTGGCATGTCCGACGGAGGCAGGAGAAGCAGC
GTGGCCTGCACAGCGAGCTGGGAGAGTCCAGTCTCATCCTGAAAGCATCTGAGCAGGGCGACAGCATGTT
GGGGGACCTCCTGGACAGTGACTGCACCACAGGGAGTGGCTCA
